>Addgene plasmid #88539 | pDONR223-ZNF37A | depositor partial sequence | sequence record 172143 | insert
ATGATCACATCCCAGGGATCAGTGTCGTTTAGGGATGTGACTGTGGGCTTCACTCAAGAGGAGTGGCAGC
ATCTGGACCCTGCTCAGAGGACCCTGTACAGGGATGTGATGCTGGAGAACTACAGCCACCTTGTCTCAGT
AGGGTATTGCATTCCTAAACCAGAAGTGATTCTCAAGTTGGAGAAAGGCGAGGAGCCATGGATATTAGAG
GAAAAATTTCCAAGCCAGAGTCATCTGGAATTAATTAATACCAGTAGAAACTATTCAATAATGAAGTTCA
ATGAGTTTAACAAAGGTGGAAAATGTTTCTGTGATGAAAAGCATGAAATAATTCATTCTGAAGAGGAACC
TTCTGAATATAATAAAAATGGGAACAGCTTCTGGCTGAATGAAGACCTCATTTGGCATCAGAAAATTAAA
AATTGGGAACAATCTTTTGAATACAATGAATGTGGGAAAGCTTTCCCTGAGAATTCACTCTTCCTTGTAC
ATAAGAGAGGTTACACAGGACAGAAAACCTGCAAATATACTGAACATGGGAAAACCTGTGATATGTCATT
TTTCATCACTCATCAGCAAACACATCCAAGAGAAAACCACTATGGTAATGAATGTGGAGAAAATATCTTT
GAGGAATCCATTCTCCTTGAACATCAGAGTGTTTACCCATTCAGCCAGAAGTTAAATCTCACTCCAATTC
AGAGAACCCACTCAATTAACAATATTATTGAATATAATGAGTGTGGAACATTTTTCAGTGAAAAATTAGT
CCTTCATTTACAACAGAGAACACATACAGGAGAAAAACCTTATGAATGTCATGAATGTGGAAAAACCTTC
ACCCAGAAGTCAGCCCACACAAGACATCAGAGAACACACACAGGGGGAAAACCCTATGAATGTCATGAAT
GTGGGAAGACCTTCTATAAGAATTCAGACCTCATTAAACATCAAAGAATTCATACAGGGGAGAGACCTTA
TGGATGTCATGAATGTGGGAAATCCTTCAGTGAAAAGTCAACCCTTACTCAACATCAAAGAACGCACACA
GGGGAGAAACCATATGAATGTCATGAATGTGGGAAAACCTTCTCATTTAAGTCAGTCCTTACTGTGCATC
AGAAAACACACACAGGGGAGAAGCCCTATGAATGCTATGCATGTGGGAAAGCCTTTCTCAGAAAATCAGA
CCTCATTAAACATCAAAGAATACACACAGGTGAAAAACCTTATGAATGTAATGAATGTGGGAAGTCATTC
TCTGAGAAGTCAACCCTTACTAAACATCTAAGAACTCACACAGGTGAGAAACCTTATGAATGTATTCAGT
GTGGAAAATTTTTCTGCTACTACTCCGGTTTCACAGAACATCTGAGAAGACACACAGGGGAGAAACCTTT
TGGATGTAATGAATGTGGGAAAACCTTCCGTCAGAAGTCGGCCCTAATTGTTCACCAGAGAACTCATATA
AGACAGAAACCCTATGGATGTAATCAATGTGGAAAATCATTCTGTGTGAAGTCAAAACTCATTGCACATC
ATAGAACACACACAGGGGAGAAACCCTATGAATGTAATGTTTGTGGAAAATCATTCTATGTTAAGTCAAA
ACTAACTGTACATCAGAGAATACACTTGGGGAGAAACCCTATAAATGTAGTAAACGAGGGAAATTACTCT
GGGTGA
