[The description below was written by a language model from this plasmid's Addgene catalogue record.]
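Description:
pDONR223-ZNF37A is a Gateway donor-backbone plasmid carrying the open reading frame of the human zinc finger transcription factor ZNF37A (also known as KOX21 or ZNF37). It is built on the pDONR223 backbone (about 3 kb without insert) and holds an insert of roughly 1.7 kb introduced by Gateway cloning, so it functions in practice as an entry clone. The plasmid is maintained at high copy in standard E. coli cloning strains under spectinomycin selection. No feature table accompanies the record, so the origin of replication and the exact recombination sites flanking the ORF are not listed. M13 forward and reverse priming sites on either side of the insert are given for sequence verification.

The plasmid is a cloning intermediate, not an expression vector: the record states no promoter, tag or reporter driving ZNF37A. The ORF is meant to be moved by Gateway recombination into destination vectors that supply whatever promoter, fusion partners and host-specific elements are needed. One deliberate modification is noted: the last nucleotide of the stop codon has been removed, so the coding sequence reads through into downstream sequence and can be fused in frame to C-terminal tags provided by a destination vector.

The clone belongs to the Human TFome Collection, a comprehensive library of human transcription factors assembled for cell fate engineering, and the depositor notes that it represents the ORFeome-derived subset of that collection. Typical use is as a source of the ZNF37A ORF for building expression constructs, either individually or in pooled or arrayed transcription factor overexpression screens.
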