Addgene plasmid #88539: pDONR223-ZNF37A
Purpose: Donor Vector containing ZNF37A transcription factor, part of the Human TFome Collection
Depositing lab: Marc Vidal. Depositing organization: Dana-Farber Cancer Institute. Publication: A comprehensive library of human transcription factors for cell fate engineering. Ng AHM, Khoshakhlagh P, Rojo Arias JE, Pasquini G, Wang K, Swiersy A, Shipman SL, Appleton E, Kiaee K, Kohman RE, Vernet A, Dysart M, Leeper K, Saylor W, Huang JY, Graveline A, Taipale J, Hill DE, Vidal M, Melero-Martin JM, Busskamp V, Church GM. Nat Biotechnol. 2021 Apr;39(4):510-519. doi: 10.1038/s41587-020-0742-6. Epub 2020 Nov 30. PubMed 33257861.
Backbone
  Vector backbone: pDONR223
  Backbone manufacturer: Invitrogen
  Backbone size w/o insert (bp): 3000
  Vector type: Gateway Donor Vector
Growth in bacteria
  Bacterial resistance: Spectinomycin, 50 μg/mL
  Growth temperature: 37°C
  Growth strain: DH5alpha
  Copy number: High Copy
Gene/Insert
  Gene/Insert name: ZNF37A
  Species: H. sapiens (human)
  Insert size (bp): 1686
  Mutation: Last nucleotide of stop codon removed to allow for Gateway C-terminal fusions
  Entrez Gene: ZNF37A (a.k.a. KOX21, ZNF37, FLJ3472)
  Cloning method: Gateway Cloning
  Sequencing primers: 5′ M13F(-21); 3′ M13R
Terms and licenses: Academic/Nonprofit Terms; Industry Terms: Not Available to Industry
Depositor comments: Represents the ORFeome subset of the TFome
How to cite: pDONR223-ZNF37A was a gift from Marc Vidal (Addgene plasmid # 88539 ; http://n2t.net/addgene:88539 ; RRID:Addgene_88539)
